>Addgene plasmid #171708 | CBM9-(PT4)P | addgene full sequence | sequence record 337915 | Addgene NGS Result
GACCTACACCGAACTGAGATACCTACAGCGTGAGCTATGAGAAAGCGCCACGCTTCCCGAAGGGAGAAAG
GCGGACAGGTATCCGGTAAGCGGCAGGGTCGGAACAGGAGAGCGCACGAGGGAGCTTCCAGGGGGAAACG
CCTGGTATCTTTATAGTCCTGTCGGGTTTCGCCACCTCTGACTTGAGCGTCGATTTTTGTGATGCTCGTC
AGGGGGGCGGAGCCTATGGAAAAACGCCAGCAACGCGGCCTTTTTACGGTTCCTGGCCTTTTGCTGGCCT
TTTGCTCACATGTTCTTTCCTGCGTTATCCCCTGATTCTGTGGATAACCGTATTACCGCCTTTGAGTGAG
CTGATACCGCTCGCCGCAGCCGAACGACCGAGCGCAGCGAGTCAGTGAGCGAGGAAGCGGAAGAGCGCCC
AATACGCAAACCGCCTCTCCCCGCGCGTTGGCCGATTCATTAATGCAGGATCTCGATCCCGCGAAATTAA
TACGACTCACTATAGGGAGACCACAACGGTTTCCCTCTAGAAATAATTTTGTTTAACTTTAAGAAGGAGA
TATACATATGGCTAGCATGACTGGTGGTAGCGGTATCATGGTTGCTACCGCTAAATACGGTACCCCGGTT
ATCGACGGTGAAATCGACGAAATCTGGAACACCACCGAAGAAATCGAAACCAAAGCTGTTGCTATGGGTT
CTCTGGACAAAAACGCTACCGCTAAAGTTCGTGTTCTGTGGGACGAAAACTACCTGTACGTTCTGGCTAT
CGTTAAAGACCCGGTTCTGAACAAAGACAACTCTAACCCGTGGGAACAGGACTCTGTTGAAATCTTCATC
GACGAAAACAACCACAAAACCGGTTACTACGAAGACGACGACGCTCAGTTCCGTGTTAACTACATGAACG
AACAGACCTTCGGTACCGGTGGTTCTCCGGCTCGTTTCAAAACCGCTGTTAAACTGATCGAAGGTGGTTA
CATCGTTGAAGCTGCTATCAAATGGAAAACCATCAAACCGACCCCGAACACCGTTATCGGTTTCAACATC
CAGGTTAACGACGCTAACGAAAAAGGTCAGCGTGTTGGTATCATCTCTTGGTCTGACCCGACCAACAACT
CTTGGCGTGACCCGTCTAAATTCGGTAACCTGCGTCTGATCAAACCGACGCCAACACCTACCCCAACACC
GTAATGAAATGCGATGTACGTGCTATGCTCCTTCCGCTGAGCAATAACTAGCATAACCCCTTGGGGCCTC
TAAACGGGTCTTGAGGGGTTTTTTGCTGAAAGGAGGAACTATATCCGGATCTGGCGTAATAGCGAAGAGG
CCCGCACCGATCGCCCTTCCCAACAGTTGCGCAGCCTGAATGGCGAATGGG
[124 nt withheld, positions 1382-1505]
C
[91 nt withheld, positions 1507-1597]
A
[49 nt withheld, positions 1599-1647]
CCTTTGACGTTGGAGTCCACGTTCTTT
[37 nt withheld, positions 1675-1711]
ACCCTATCTCGGTCTATTCTTTTGATTTATAAGGGATTTTGCCGATTTCGGCCTATTGGTTAAAAAATGA
GCTGATTTAACAAAAATTTAACGCGAATTTTAACAAAATATTAACGCTTACAATTTAGGTGGCACTTTTC
GGGGAAATGTGCGCGGAACCCCTATTTGTTTATTTTTCTAAATACATTCAAATATGTATCCGCTCATGAG
ACAATAACCCTGATAAATGCTTCAATAATATTGAAAAAGGAAGAGTATGAGTATTCAACATTTCCGTGTC
GCCCTTATTCCCTTTTTTGCGGCATTTTGCCTTCCTGTTTTTGCTCACCCAGAAACGCTGGTGAAAGTAA
AAGATGCTGAAGATCAGTTGGGTGCACGAGTGGGTTACATCGAACTGGATCTCAACAGCGGTAAGATCCT
TGAGAGTTTTCGCCCCGAAGAACGTTTTCCAATGATGAGCACTTTTAAAGTTCTGCTATGTGGCGCGGTA
TTATCCCGTATTGACGCCGGGCAAGAGCAACTCGGTCGCCGCATACACTATTCTCAGAATGACTTGGTTG
AGTACTCACCAGTCACAGAAAAGCATCTTACGGATGGCATGACAGTAAGAGAATTATGCAGTGCTGCCAT
AACCATGAGTGATAACACTGCGGCCAACTTACTTCTGACAACGATCGGAGGACCGAAGGAGCTAACCGCT
TTTTTGCACAACATGGGGGATCATGTAACTCGCCTTGATCGTTGGGAACCGGAGCTGAATGAAGCCATAC
CAAACGACGAGCGTGACACCACGATGCCTGTAGCAATGGCAACAACGTTGCGCAAACTATTAACTGGCGA
ACTACTTACTCTAGCTTCCCGGCAACAATTAATAGACTGGATGGAGGCGGATAAAGTTGCAGGACCACTT
CTGCGCTCGGCCCTTCCGGCTGGCTGGTTTATTGCTGATAAATCTGGAGCCGGTGAGCGTGGGTCTCGCG
GTATCATTGCAGCACTGGGGCCAGATGGTAAGCCCTCCCGTATCGTAGTTATCTACACGACGGGGAGTCA
GGCAACTATGGATGAACGAAATAGACAGATCGCTGAGATAGGTGCCTCACTGATTAAGCATTGGTAACTG
TCAGACCAAGTTTACTCATATATACTTTAGATTGATTTAAAACTTCATTTTTAATTTAAAAGGATCTAGG
TGAAGATCCTTTTTGATAATCTCATGACCAAAATCCCTTAACGTGAGTTTTCGTTCCACTGAGCGTCAGA
CCCCGTAGAAAAGATCAAAGGATCTTCTTGAGATCCTTTTTTTCTGCGCGTAATCTGCTGCTTGCAAACA
AAAAAACCACCGCTACCAGCGGTGGTTTGTTTGCCGGATCAAGAGCTACCAACTCTTTTTCCGAAGGTAA
CTGGCTTCAGCAGAGCGCAGATACCAAATACTGTTCTTCTAGTGTAGCCGTAGTTAGGCCACCACTTCAA
GAACTCTGTAGCACCGCCTACATACCTCGCTCTGCTAATCCTGTTACCAGTGGCTGCTGCCAGTGGCGAT
AAGTCGTGTCTTACCGGGTTGGACTCAAGACGATAGTTACCGGATAAGGCGCAGCGGTCGGGCTGAACGG
GGGGTTCGTGCACACAGCCCAGCTTGGAGCGAAC
Features (pLannotate 1.2.2; 11 found; start..end, strand, type, name):
    415..468     +  CDS            lacI (fragment): lac repressor; lacI; The lac repressor binds to the lac operator to inhibit transcription in E. coli. This inhibition can be relieved by adding lactose or isopropyl-β-D-thiogalactopyranoside (IPTG).
    488..506     +  promoter       T7 promoter: promoter for bacteriophage T7 RNA polymerase
    538..560     +  RBS            RBS: efficient ribosome binding site from bacteriophage T7 gene 10 (Olins and Rangwala, 1989)
    568..587     +  CDS            T7 tag (gene 10 leader) (fragment): leader peptide from bacteriophage T7 gene 10 promotes efficient translation in E. coli
    592..1164    +  CDS            xynA (fragment): XYNA_THEMA - Experimental evidence at protein level: Swiss-Prot protein existence level 1. From Thermotoga maritima (strain ATCC 43589 / DSM 3109 / JCM 10099 / NBRC 100826 / MSB8).
   1238..1285    +  terminator     T7 terminator: transcription terminator for bacteriophage T7 RNA polymerase
   1311..1377    +  CDS            lacZα (fragment): LacZα fragment of β-galactosidase; lacZ fragment
   1382..1810    +  rep_origin     f1 ori (sequence partly withheld): f1 bacteriophage origin of replication; arrow indicates direction of (+) strand synthesis
   1863..1967    +  promoter       AmpR promoter: bla
   1968..2828    +  CDS            AmpR: β-lactamase; bla; confers resistance to ampicillin, carbenicillin, and related antibiotics
   2999..232     +  rep_origin     ori (across the origin): high-copy-number ColE1/pMB1/pBR322/pUC origin of replication
