[The description below was written by a language model from this plasmid's Addgene catalogue record and pLannotate feature annotations shown in this document.]
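Description:
CBM9-(PT4)P is a bacterial expression plasmid built on the pRSET5A backbone that carries the family 9 carbohydrate (cellulose)-binding module, CBM9, from Thermotoga maritima as a fusion tag. The annotated sequence shows a standard T7 expression cassette. A T7 promoter is followed by the strong ribosome binding site from phage T7 gene 10 and a short fragment of the gene 10 leader, which promotes efficient translation. Next comes a coding region of roughly 570 bp that matches a fragment of the T. maritima xylanase XynA, the protein from which CBM9 is derived, and a T7 terminator closes the unit. The "(PT4)P" in the name suggests a proline/threonine-rich linker after the module, but the record does not describe this element and it is not separately annotated. The insert was introduced through Esp3I sites that were destroyed during cloning.

The plasmid replicates from a high-copy ColE1/pUC-type origin and also carries an f1 origin for single-stranded DNA production. Its only annotated selectable marker is the β-lactamase gene for ampicillin resistance. The catalogue also lists chloramphenicol, but no chloramphenicol resistance gene appears in the feature table, so this probably reflects the recommended T7 Express lysY/Iq host rather than the plasmid itself. That strain supplies the T7 RNA polymerase for expression. Only short remnants of lacI and lacZα are present, and no lac operator is annotated. The sequenced record (about 3.36 kb) is slightly smaller than the catalogued total of 3.5 kb.

The stated purpose is simply to provide the CBM9 tag, and the associated publication concerns E. coli expression of SARS-CoV-2 protein fragments. CBM9 tags are generally used to aid expression and allow cellulose-based affinity purification.
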