Addgene plasmid #171708: CBM9-(PT4)P
Purpose: Carries CBM9 fusion tag
Depositing lab: Francis Nano. Depositing organization: University of Victoria. Publication: Escherichia coli recombinant expression of SARS-CoV-2 protein fragments. McGuire BE, Mela JE, Thompson VC, Cucksey LR, Stevens CE, McWhinnie RL, Winkler DFH, Pelech S, Nano FE. Microb Cell Fact. 2022 Feb 5;21(1):21. doi: 10.1186/s12934-022-01753-0. PubMed 35123472.
Backbone
  Vector backbone: pRSET5A
  Backbone manufacturer: Thermo Fisher
  Backbone size w/o insert (bp): 2900
  Total vector size (bp): 3500
  Vector type: Bacterial Expression
Growth in bacteria
  Bacterial resistance: Chloramphenicol and Ampicillin, 25 & 100 μg/mL
  Growth temperature: 37°C
  Growth strain: T7 Express lysY/Iq, NEB #C3013I
  Copy number: Unknown
Gene/Insert
  Gene/Insert name: Cellulose Bindind Protein 9 (alt name: CBM9)
  Species: Thermatoga maritima
  Insert size (bp): 674
  GenBank ID: AE000512.1 MZ322548
  Cloning method: Restriction Enzyme; 5′ cloning site Esp3I (destroyed during cloning); 3′ cloning site Esp3I (destroyed during cloning)
  Sequencing primers: 5′ AAGGTCAGCGTGTTGGTATC nFseq5A GATCTCGATCCCGCGAAATTAATAC; 3′ nRseq5A AAACCCCTCAAGACCCG
Terms and licenses: Academic/Nonprofit Terms; Industry Terms
How to cite: CBM9-(PT4)P was a gift from Francis Nano (Addgene plasmid # 171708 ; http://n2t.net/addgene:171708 ; RRID:Addgene_171708)
